Addgene plasmid #211289: pBiT3.1-C_MED16:1-860
Purpose: Mammalian expression of full-length human MED16 isoform 3. C-terminal HiBiT tag.
Depositing lab: Cheryl Arrowsmith. Depositing organization: University of Toronto. Publication: A Target Class Ligandability Evaluation of WD40 Repeat-Containing Proteins. Ackloo S, Li F, Szewczyk M, Seitova A, Loppnau P, Zeng H, Xu J, Ahmad S, Arnautova YA, Baghaie AJ, Beldar S, Bolotokova A, Centrella PA, Chau I, Clark MA, Cuozzo JW, Dehghani-Tafti S, Disch JS, Dong A, Dumas A, Feng JA, Ghiabi P, Gibson E, Gilmer J, Goldman B, Green SR, Guie MA, Guilinger JP, Harms N, Herasymenko O, Houliston S, Hutchinson A, Kearnes S, Keefe AD, Kimani SW, Kramer T, Kutera M, Kwak HA, Lento C, Li Y, Liu J, Loup J, Machado RAC, Mulhern CJ, Perveen S, Righetto GL, Riley P, Shrestha S, Sigel EA, Silva M, Sintchak MD, Slakman BL, Taylor RD, Thompson J, Torng W, Underkoffler C, von Rechenberg M, Walsh RT, Watson I, Wilson DJ, Wolf E, Yadav M, Yazdi AK, Zhang J, Zhang Y, Santhakumar V, Edwards AM, Barsyte-Lovejoy D, Schapira M, Brown PJ, Halabelian L, Arrowsmith CH. J Med Chem. 2025 Jan 23;68(2):1092-1112. doi: 10.1021/acs.jmedchem.4c02010. Epub 2024 Nov 4. PubMed 39495097.
Backbone
  Vector backbone: pBiT3.1-C
  Backbone manufacturer: Promega
  Vector type: Mammalian Expression
  Selectable markers: Neomycin (select with G418)
Growth in bacteria
  Bacterial resistance: Kanamycin, 50 μg/mL
  Growth temperature: 37°C
  Growth strain: DH5alpha
  Copy number: High Copy
Gene/Insert
  Gene/Insert name: MED16:M1-P860
  Species: H. sapiens (human)
  Insert size (bp): 2580
  Mutation: wild type
  Entrez Gene: MED16 (a.k.a. DRIP92, THRAP5, TRAP95)
  Promoter: CMV
  Tag / fusion protein: GSSGGSSGVSGWRLFKKIS (C terminal on insert)
  Cloning method: Ligation Independent Cloning
  Sequencing primers: 5′ T7; 3′ TTGCTCAGCGGTGGCAGCAG
Resource information
  A portion of this plasmid was derived from a plasmid made by: Mammalian Gene Collection (BC017282.2)
Terms and licenses: Academic/Nonprofit Terms; Industry Terms: Not Available to Industry
Depositor comments: 5' Cloning Site: EcoR1 (not destroyed), 3' Cloning Site: Xho1 (not destroyed).
How to cite: pBiT3.1-C_MED16:1-860 was a gift from Cheryl Arrowsmith (Addgene plasmid # 211289 ; http://n2t.net/addgene:211289 ; RRID:Addgene_211289)
