[The description below was written by a language model from this plasmid's Addgene catalogue record and pLannotate feature annotations shown in this document.]
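Description:
pBiT3.1-C_MED16:1-860 is a mammalian expression plasmid built on the Promega pBiT3.1-C backbone. It carries full-length, wild-type human MED16 isoform 3 (residues M1–P860; also known as DRIP92, THRAP5 or TRAP95), a subunit of the Mediator complex. The 2,580 bp insert was derived from a Mammalian Gene Collection clone and introduced by ligation-independent cloning between EcoRI and XhoI sites, both retained. Transcription is driven by the CMV immediate-early enhancer and promoter, followed by a chimeric β-globin/immunoglobulin intron that promotes efficient mRNA processing. An SV40 polyadenylation signal lies downstream of the coding region. A T7 promoter just upstream of the open reading frame serves as a sequencing primer site. The protein is fused at its C-terminus, through a short glycine/serine linker, to the HiBiT peptide. HiBiT is the small fragment of split NanoLuc luciferase, and it binds LgBiT with high affinity to reconstitute luminescence. The short "SET1" fragment called downstream of MED16 is probably an incidental annotation match.

The plasmid replicates at high copy in E. coli from a ColE1/pUC-type origin. An EM7 bacterial promoter drives the neo (nptII) gene, which gives kanamycin resistance. The catalogue lists neomycin/G418 as the mammalian selectable marker. However, the annotated sequence shows an SV40 early promoter driving a blasticidin S deaminase cassette with a synthetic poly(A) signal, while neo appears under the bacterial promoter only, so the two sources differ on this point. A single loxP site sits upstream of the EM7-neo unit.

The construct was deposited with a ligandability survey of WD40-repeat proteins. It is suited to luminescence-based quantification of MED16 levels in cells, and plausibly to HiBiT-based stability or target-engagement assays, although the record does not specify the assay used.
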