Features (pLannotate 1.2.2; 17 found; start..end, strand, type, name):
     24..105     -  polyA_signal   SV40 poly(A) signal: SV40 polyadenylation signal
    128..211     -  CDS            large T antigen (fragment): large T antigen from SV40 (simian virus 40)
    276..641     +  enhancer       CMV enhancer: human cytomegalovirus immediate early enhancer
    643..842     +  promoter       CMV promoter: human cytomegalovirus (CMV) immediate early promoter
    981..1113    +  intron         chimeric intron: chimera between introns from human β-globin and immunoglobulin heavy chain genes
   1157..1175    +  promoter       T7 promoter: promoter for bacteriophage T7 RNA polymerase
   1243..3783    +  CDS            MED16: MED16_HUMAN - Also known as DRIP92 From Homo sapiens (Human).
   3918..3945    +  CDS            SET1 (fragment): solubility-enhancement tag derived from T7 phage gene 10B
   3971..4092    -  polyA_signal   SV40 poly(A) signal: SV40 polyadenylation signal
   4115..4183    -  CDS            large T antigen (fragment): large T antigen from SV40 (simian virus 40)
   4207..4240    +  protein_bind   loxP: Cre-mediated recombination occurs in the 8-bp core sequence (GCATACAT). Cre recombinase
   4250..4297    +  promoter       EM7 promoter: synthetic bacterial promoter&nbsp
   4329..5120    +  CDS            neo: KKA2_KLEPN - Also known as kan, nptII. Experimental evidence at protein level: Swiss-Prot protein existence level 1. Resistance to kanamycin, neomycin, paromomycin, ribostamycin, butirosin and gentamicin B. From Klebsiella pneumoniae.
   5281..5869    -  rep_origin     ori: high-copy-number ColE1/pMB1/pBR322/pUC origin of replication
   5995..6043    -  polyA_signal   poly(A) signal: synthetic polyadenylation signal
   6067..6465    -  CDS            BSD: blasticidin S deaminase; Aspergillus terreus BSD; confers resistance to blasticidin
   6496..6853    -  promoter       SV40 promoter: SV40 enhancer and early promoter
>Addgene plasmid #211289 | pBiT3.1-C_MED16:1-860 | addgene full sequence | sequence record 423437 | Addgene NGS Result
AAGACGCGTTAATTAAGACGTCGGCAGTGAAAAAAATGCTTTATTTGTGAAATTTGTGATGCTATTGCTT
TATTTGTAACCATTATAAGCTGCAATAAACAAGTTAACAACAACAATTGCATTCATTTTATGTTTCAGGT
TCAGGGGGAGGTGTGGGAGGTTTTTTAAAGCAAGTAAAACCTCTACAAATGTGGTATGGCTGATTATGAT
CCGCGGCCGCAATACGTCGACGTTATCAGCTGACTTCGTACGAGAGCCTAGGATTATGGCGCGCCACTAG
TTATTAATAGTAATCAATTACGGGGTCATTAGTTCATAGCCCATATATGGAGTTCCGCGTTACATAACTT
ACGGTAAATGGCCCGCCTGGCTGACCGCCCAACGACCCCCGCCCATTGACGTCAATAATGACGTATGTTC
CCATAGTAACGCCAATAGGGACTTTCCATTGACGTCAATGGGTGGAGTATTTACGGTAAACTGCCCACTT
GGCAGTACATCAAGTGTATCATATGCCAAGTCCGCCCCCTATTGACGTCAATGACGGTAAATGGCCCGCC
TGGCATTATGCCCAGTACATGACCTTACGGGACTTTCCTACTTGGCAGTACATCTACGTATTAGTCATCG
CTATTACCATGGTGATGCGGTTTTGGCAGTACACCAATGGGCGTGGATAGCGGTTTGACTCACGGGGATT
TCCAAGTCTCCACCCCATTGACGTCAATGGGAGTTTGTTTTGGCACCAAAATCAACGGGACTTTCCAAAA
TGTCGTAATAACCCCGCCCCGTTGACGCAAATGGGCGGTAGGCGTGTACGGTGGGAGGTCTATATAAGCA
GAGCTGGTTTAGTGAACCGTCAGATCACTAGAATCTTTATTGCGGTAGTTTATCACAGTTAAATTGCTAA
CGCAGTCAGTGCTTCTGACACAACAGTCTCGAACTTAAGCTGCAGAAGTTGGTCGTGAGGCACTGGGCAG
GTAAGTATCAAGGTTACAAGACAGGTTTAAGGAGACCAATAGAAACTGGGCTTGTCGAGACAGAGAAGAC
TCTTGCGTTTCTGATAGGCACCTATTGGTCTTACTGACATCCACTTTGCCTTTCTCTCCACAGGTGTCCA
CTCCCAGTTCAATTACAGCTCTTAAGGCTAGAGTATTAATACGACTCACTATAGGGGCGATCGCAACAAG
CTTCGGGAAGATCTGGAGCTAGCGGCGGGGGATCCGGTGGGAATTCGACACCATGTGTGATTTGCGGCGG
CCAGCGGCAGGTGGGATGATGGACTTGGCCTACGTCTGTGAGTGGGAGAAATGGTCCAAGAGCACCCACT
GCCCATCGGTGCCCCTGGCCTGCGCCTGGTCCTGCCGAAATCTCATCGCCTTCACCATGGACCTGCGCAG
CGATGACCAGGACCTGACCCGCATGATCCACATCCTGGACACGGAGCACCCCTGGGACCTGCACTCGATC
CCCTCAGAGCACCACGAGGCCATCACCTGCCTGGAGTGGGACCAGTCAGGCTCCCGGCTCCTGTCAGCAG
ATGCCGACGGGCAGATCAAGTGCTGGAGCATGGCGGACCACCTGGCTAATAGCTGGGAGAGCTCAGTGGG
CAGCCTAGTGGAGGGGGACCCCATTGTGGCCCTGTCCTGGCTGCACAATGGTGTGAAACTGGCCCTGCAC
GTGGAGAAGTCGGGCGCCTCCAGCTTCGGGGAGAAGTTCTCCCGAGTCAAGTTCTCACCGTCGCTCACGC
TGTTCGGCGGCAAGCCCATGGAGGGCTGGATCGCGGTGACGGTCAGCGGCCTGGTCACCGTGTCCCTGCT
GAAGCCCAGCGGGCAGGTGCTGACGTCCACCGAGAGCCTGTGCCGGCTGCGCGGCCGCGTGGCCCTGGCC
GACATCGCCTTCACCGGCGGCGGCAACATCGTGGTGGCCACGGCGGACGGCAGCAGCGCGTCGCCCGTGC
AGTTCTACAAGGTGTGCGTGAGCGTGGTGAGCGAGAAGTGCCGTATCGACACGGAGATCCTGCCCTCCCT
GTTCATGCGCTGCACCACCGACCTCAACCGCAAGGACAAGTTTCCCGCCATCACCCACCTCAAGTTCCTG
GCCCGGGACATGTCGGAGCAGGTGCTTTTGTGCGCGTCCAGCCAGACCAGCAGCATCGTGGAGTGCTGGT
CCCTGCGCAAGGAGGGACTCCCCGTGAACAACATCTTCCAGCAGATCTCCCCCGTGGTTGGCGACAAACA
GCCCACAATTCTCAAATGGCGGATCCTATCGGCCACCAACGATCTGGACCGTGTGTCGGCCGTGGCGCTG
CCCAAGCTGCCCATCTCGCTCACCAACACCGACCTCAAGGTGGCCAGCGACACACAGTTCTACCCTGGCC
TCGGGCTGGCCCTGGCCTTCCACGACGGCAGCGTCCACATCGTGCACCGGCTCTCACTGCAGACCATGGC
CGTCTTCTACAGCTCCGCGGCCCCGAGGCCTGTGGATGAGCCGGCCATGAAGCGCCCCCGCACCGCGGGC
CCCGCCGTCCACTTAAAGGCTATGCAGCTATCGTGGACGTCACTGGCCCTGGTGGGGATTGACAGCCACG
GGAAGCTGAGCGTGCTCCGCCTCTCACCTTCCATGGGCCACCCGCTGGAGGTGGGGCTGGCGCTGCGGCA
CCTGCTCTTCCTGCTGGAGTACTGCATGGTGACCGGCTACGACTGGTGGGACATCCTGCTGCACGTGCAG
CCCAGTATGGTACAGAGCCTGGTGGAGAAGCTGCACGAGGAGTACACGCGCCAGACCGCTGCCCTGCAGC
AGGTCCTCTCCACCCGGATCCTGGCCATGAAGGCCTCGCTCTGCAAGCTGTCGCCCTGCACGGTGACCCG
CGTGTGCGACTACCACACCAAGCTCTTCCTCATCGCCATCAGCTCCACCCTGAAGTCGCTGCTGCGCCCC
CACTTTCTCAACACGCCTGACAAGAGCCCCGGCGACCGGCTGACCGAGATCTGCACCAAGATCACCGACG
TCGACATTGACAAGGTCATGATCAACCTCAAGACGGAGGAATTTGTGCTGGACATGAACACACTGCAGGC
GCTGCAGCAGCTCTTGCAGTGGGTGGGCGACTTCGTGCTGTACCTGCTGGCCAGCCTACCCAACCAGGGT
TCCCTGCTGAGGCCGGGCCACAGCTTTCTGCGGGACGGCACCTCGCTGGGCATGCTTCGGGAATTGATGG
TGGTCATCCGCATCTGGGGCCTTCTGAAGCCCAGCTGCCTGCCCGTGTATACGGCCACCTCGGATACCCA
GGACAGCATGTCCCTGCTCTTCCGCCTGCTCACCAAGCTCTGGATCTGCTTTCCTAGCACAGGTCCATGC
TCTGTGTGGGTGCTTTTGGGATGGCAGCCACTTCCAGGTCGCGATGAGGGCCCAGCGAGCGAGCCGGACG
AGGCGCTGGTGGATGAATGCTGCCTGCTGCCCAGCCAGCTGCTTATCCCCAGCCTGGACTGGCTGCCAGC
CAGCGACGGCCTGGTTAGCCGCCTGCAGCCCAAGCAGCCCCTTCGTCTGCAGTTTGGCCGGGCGCCCACG
CTGCCTGGCAGTGCTGCCACCCTGCAGCTCGACGGCCTCGCCAGGGCCCCAGGCCAGCCCAAGATCGACC
ACCTGCGGAGGCTGCACCTTGGCGCTTGCCCCACGGAGGAATGCAAGGCCTGCACCAGGTGCGGCTGTGT
CACCATGCTCAAGTCGCCCAACAGAACCACGGCGGTGAAGCAGTGGGAGCAGCGCTGGATCAAGAACTGC
CTGTGCGGTGGGCTCTGGTGGCGGGTGCCCCTCAGCTACCCCGGCTCGAGCGGTGGGAGCTCCGGTGTGA
GCGGCTGGCGGCTGTTCAAGAAGATTAGCTAAGTTTAAACGGCCGCGACTCTAGACTGCAGGCATGCAAG
CTGATTTGGCTGCTGCCACCGCTGAGCAAGGCCGCTTCGAGCAGACATGATAAGATACATTGATGAGTTT
GGACAAACCACAACTAGAATGCAGTGAAAAAAATGCTTTATTTGTGAAATTTGTGATGCTATTGCTTTAT
TTGTAACCATTATAAGCTGCAATAAACAAGTTAACAACAACAATTGCATTCATTTTATGTTTCAGGTTCA
GGGGGAGATGTGGGAGGTTTTTTTAAGCAAGTAAAACCTCTACAAATGTGGTAAAATCTTAATTAAGACT
TCTAATATAACTTCGTATAGCATACATTATACGAAGTTATGGTTCCACTGTTGACAATTAATCATCGGCA
TAGTATATCGGCATAGTATAATACGACAAGGTGAGGAACTAAACCCAGGAGGCAGATCATGATTGAACAA
GATGGATTGCACGCAGGTTCTCCGGCCGCTTGGGTGGAGAGGCTATTCGGCTATGACTGGGCACAACAGA
CAATCGGCTGCTCTGATGCCGCCGTGTTCCGGCTGTCAGCGCAGGGGCGCCCGGTTCTTTTTGTCAAGAC
CGACCTGTCCGGTGCCCTGAATGAACTGCAGGACGAGGCAGCGCGGCTATCGTGGCTGGCCACGACGGGC
GTTCCTTGCGCAGCTGTGCTCGACGTTGTCACTGAAGCGGGAAGGGACTGGCTGCTATTGGGCGAAGTGC
CGGGGCAGGATCTCCTGTCATCTCACCTTGCTCCTGCCGAGAAAGTATCCATCATGGCTGATGCAATGCG
GCGGCTGCATACGCTTGATCCGGCTACCTGCCCATTCGACCACCAAGCGAAACATCGCATCGAGCGAGCA
CGTACTCGGATGGAAGCCGGTCTTGTCGATCAGGATGATCTGGACGAAGAGCATCAGGGGCTCGCGCCAG
CCGAACTGTTCGCCAGGCTCAAGGCGCGCATGCCCGACGGCGAGGATCTCGTCGTGACCCATGGCGATGC
CTGCTTGCCGAATATCATGGTGGAAAATGGCCGCTTTTCTGGATTCATCGACTGTGGCCGGCTGGGTGTG
GCGGACCGCTATCAGGACATAGCGTTGGCTACCCGTGATATTGCTGAAGAGCTTGGCGGCGAATGGGCTG
ACCGCTTCCTCGTGCTTTACGGTATCGCCGCTCCCGATTCGCAGCGCATCGCCTTCTATCGCCTTCTTGA
CGAGTTCTTCTGATTCGAAATGACCGACCAAGCGACGCCCAACCGGTATCAGCTCACTCAAAGGCGGTAA
TACGGTTATCCACAGAATCAGGGGATAACGCAGGAAAGAACATGTGAGCAAAAGGCCAGCAAAAGGCCAG
GAACCGTAAAAAGGCCGCGTTGCTGGCGTTTTTCCATAGGCTCCGCCCCCCTGACGAGCATCACAAAAAT
CGACGCTCAAGTCAGAGGTGGCGAAACCCGACAGGACTATAAAGATACCAGGCGTTTCCCCCTGGAAGCT
CCCTCGTGCGCTCTCCTGTTCCGACCCTGCCGCTTACCGGATACCTGTCCGCCTTTCTCCCTTCGGGAAG
CGTGGCGCTTTCTCATAGCTCACGCTGTAGGTATCTCAGTTCGGTGTAGGTCGTTCGCTCCAAGCTGGGC
TGTGTGCACGAACCCCCCGTTCAGCCCGACCGCTGCGCCTTATCCGGTAACTATCGTCTTGAGTCCAACC
CGGTAAGACACGACTTATCGCCACTGGCAGCAGCCACTGGTAACAGGATTAGCAGAGCGAGGTATGTAGG
CGGTGCTACAGAGTTCTTGAAGTGGTGGCCTAACTACGGCTACACTAGAAGGACAGTATTTGGTATCTGC
GCTCTGCTGAAGCCAGTTACCTTCGGAAAAAGAGTTGGTAGCTCTTGATCCGGCAAACAAACCACCGCTG
GTAGCGGTGGTTTTTTTGTTTGCAAGCAGCAGATTACGCGCAGAAAAAAAGGATTTCAAGAAGATCCTTT
GATCTTTTCTACGGGGTCTGACGCTCAGTGGAACGAAAACTCACGTTAAGGGATTTTGGTCATGAGATTA
TCAAAAAGGATCTTCACCTAGATCCTTTTATAGTCCGGAATCGTCACACAAAAAACCAACACACAGATGT
AATGAAAATAAAGATATTTTATTGCGGCCATCGTGATGGCTAGAGTTTAGCCCTCCCACACATAACCAGA
GGGCAGCAATTCACGAATCCCAACTGCCGTCGGCTGTCCATCACTGTCCTTCACTATGGCTTTGATCCCA
GGATGCAGATCGAGAAGCACCTGTCGGCACCGTCCGCAGGGGCTCAAGATGCCCCTGTTCTCATTTCCGA
TCGCGACGATACAAGTCAGGTTGCCAGCTGCCGCAGCAGCAGCAGTGCCCAGCACCACGAGTTCTGCACA
AGGTCCCCCAGTAAAATGATATACATTGACACCAGTGAAGATGCGGCCGTCGCTAGAGAGAGCTGCGCTG
GCGACGCTGTAGTCTTCAGAGATGGGGATGCTGTTGATTGTAGCCGTTGCTCTTTCAATGAGGGTGGATT
CTTCTTGAGACAAAGGCTTGGCCATGGTGGCGCTAGTGTCAGAAGAATCGAGCTTTTTGCAAAAGCCTAG
GCCTCCAAAAAAGCCTCCTCACTACTTCTGGAATAGCTCAGAGGCCGAGGCGGCCTCGGCCTCTGCATAA
ATAAAAAAAATTAGTCAGCCATGGGGCGGAGAATGGGCGGAACTGGGCGGAGTTAGGGGCGGGATGGGCG
GAGTTAGGGGCGGGACTATGGTTGCTGACTAATTGAGATGCATGCTTTGCATACTTCTGCCTGCTGGGGA
GCCTGGGGACTTTCCACACCTGGTTGCTGACTAATTGAGATGCATGCTTTGCATACTTCTGCCTGCTGGG
GAGCCTGGGGACTTTCCACACCCTAACTGACACACATTCCACAGCTGGTTCTTTCCGCCTCAGAAGGTAC
CTAACCAAGTTCCTCTTTCAGAGGTTATTTCAGGCCATGGTGCTGCGC
