>Addgene plasmid #211289 | pBiT3.1-C_MED16:1-860 | depositor partial sequence | sequence record 412056 | Insert sequence
ATGTGTGATTTGCGGCGGCCAGCGGCAGGTGGGATGATGGACTTGGCCTACGTCTGTGAGTGGGAGAAAT
GGTCCAAGAGCACCCACTGCCCATCGGTGCCCCTGGCCTGCGCCTGGTCCTGCCGAAATCTCATCGCCTT
CACCATGGACCTGCGCAGCGATGACCAGGACCTGACCCGCATGATCCACATCCTGGACACGGAGCACCCC
TGGGACCTGCACTCGATCCCCTCAGAGCACCACGAGGCCATCACCTGCCTGGAGTGGGACCAGTCAGGCT
CCCGGCTCCTGTCAGCAGATGCCGACGGGCAGATCAAGTGCTGGAGCATGGCGGACCACCTGGCTAATAG
CTGGGAGAGCTCAGTGGGCAGCCTAGTGGAGGGGGACCCCATTGTGGCCCTGTCCTGGCTGCACAATGGT
GTGAAACTGGCCCTGCACGTGGAGAAGTCGGGCGCCTCCAGCTTCGGGGAGAAGTTCTCCCGAGTCAAGT
TCTCACCGTCGCTCACGCTGTTCGGCGGCAAGCCCATGGAGGGCTGGATCGCGGTGACGGTCAGCGGCCT
GGTCACCGTGTCCCTGCTGAAGCCCAGCGGGCAGGTGCTGACGTCCACCGAGAGCCTGTGCCGGCTGCGC
GGCCGCGTGGCCCTGGCCGACATCGCCTTCACCGGCGGCGGCAACATCGTGGTGGCCACGGCGGACGGCA
GCAGCGCGTCGCCCGTGCAGTTCTACAAGGTGTGCGTGAGCGTGGTGAGCGAGAAGTGCCGTATCGACAC
GGAGATCCTGCCCTCCCTGTTCATGCGCTGCACCACCGACCTCAACCGCAAGGACAAGTTTCCCGCCATC
ACCCACCTCAAGTTCCTGGCCCGGGACATGTCGGAGCAGGTGCTTTTGTGCGCGTCCAGCCAGACCAGCA
GCATCGTGGAGTGCTGGTCCCTGCGCAAGGAGGGACTCCCCGTGAACAACATCTTCCAGCAGATCTCCCC
CGTGGTTGGCGACAAACAGCCCACAATTCTCAAATGGCGGATCCTATCGGCCACCAACGATCTGGACCGT
GTGTCGGCCGTGGCGCTGCCCAAGCTGCCCATCTCGCTCACCAACACCGACCTCAAGGTGGCCAGCGACA
CACAGTTCTACCCTGGCCTCGGGCTGGCCCTGGCCTTCCACGACGGCAGCGTCCACATCGTGCACCGGCT
CTCACTGCAGACCATGGCCGTCTTCTACAGCTCCGCGGCCCCGAGGCCTGTGGATGAGCCGGCCATGAAG
CGCCCCCGCACCGCGGGCCCCGCCGTCCACTTAAAGGCTATGCAGCTATCGTGGACGTCACTGGCCCTGG
TGGGGATTGACAGCCACGGGAAGCTGAGCGTGCTCCGCCTCTCACCTTCCATGGGCCACCCGCTGGAGGT
GGGGCTGGCGCTGCGGCACCTGCTCTTCCTGCTGGAGTACTGCATGGTGACCGGCTACGACTGGTGGGAC
ATCCTGCTGCACGTGCAGCCCAGTATGGTACAGAGCCTGGTGGAGAAGCTGCACGAGGAGTACACGCGCC
AGACCGCTGCCCTGCAGCAGGTCCTCTCCACCCGGATCCTGGCCATGAAGGCCTCGCTCTGCAAGCTGTC
GCCCTGCACGGTGACCCGCGTGTGCGACTACCACACCAAGCTCTTCCTCATCGCCATCAGCTCCACCCTG
AAGTCGCTGCTGCGCCCCCACTTTCTCAACACGCCTGACAAGAGCCCCGGCGACCGGCTGACCGAGATCT
GCACCAAGATCACCGACGTCGACATTGACAAGGTCATGATCAACCTCAAGACGGAGGAATTTGTGCTGGA
CATGAACACACTGCAGGCGCTGCAGCAGCTCTTGCAGTGGGTGGGCGACTTCGTGCTGTACCTGCTGGCC
AGCCTACCCAACCAGGGTTCCCTGCTGAGGCCGGGCCACAGCTTTCTGCGGGACGGCACCTCGCTGGGCA
TGCTTCGGGAATTGATGGTGGTCATCCGCATCTGGGGCCTTCTGAAGCCCAGCTGCCTGCCCGTGTATAC
GGCCACCTCGGATACCCAGGACAGCATGTCCCTGCTCTTCCGCCTGCTCACCAAGCTCTGGATCTGCTTT
CCTAGCACAGGTCCATGCTCTGTGTGGGTGCTTTTGGGATGGCAGCCACTTCCAGGTCGCGATGAGGGCC
CAGCGAGCGAGCCGGACGAGGCGCTGGTGGATGAATGCTGCCTGCTGCCCAGCCAGCTGCTTATCCCCAG
CCTGGACTGGCTGCCAGCCAGCGACGGCCTGGTTAGCCGCCTGCAGCCCAAGCAGCCCCTTCGTCTGCAG
TTTGGCCGGGCGCCCACGCTGCCTGGCAGTGCTGCCACCCTGCAGCTCGACGGCCTCGCCAGGGCCCCAG
GCCAGCCCAAGATCGACCACCTGCGGAGGCTGCACCTTGGCGCTTGCCCCACGGAGGAATGCAAGGCCTG
CACCAGGTGCGGCTGTGTCACCATGCTCAAGTCGCCCAACAGAACCACGGCGGTGAAGCAGTGGGAGCAG
CGCTGGATCAAGAACTGCCTGTGCGGTGGGCTCTGGTGGCGGGTGCCCCTCAGCTACCCC
